Addgene plasmid #57566: dEos-Mito-3
Purpose: Localization: Mitochondria, Excitation: 505 / 569, Emission: 516 / 581
Depositing lab: Michael Davidson. Depositing organization: Florida State University, Tallahassee.
Backbone
  Vector backbone: dEos
  Backbone size w/o insert (bp): 4750
  Vector type: Mammalian Expression
  Selectable markers: Neomycin (select with G418)
Growth in bacteria
  Bacterial resistance: Kanamycin, 50 μg/mL
  Growth temperature: 37°C
  Growth strain: DH5alpha
  Copy number: High Copy
Gene/Insert
  Gene/Insert name: Mito (alt name: NM_004074.2)
  Species: H. sapiens (human)
  Entrez Gene: COX8A (a.k.a. COX, COX8, COX8-2, COX8L, MC4DN15, VIII, VIII-L)
  Promoter: CMV
  Tag / fusion protein: dEos
  Cloning method: Unknown
  Sequencing primers: 5′ CMV-F; 3′ SV40pA-R
Terms and licenses: Academic/Nonprofit Terms; Industry Terms
Depositor comments: . Excitation = 505 / 569; Emission = 516 / 581
How to cite: dEos-Mito-3 was a gift from Michael Davidson (Addgene plasmid # 57566 ; http://n2t.net/addgene:57566 ; RRID:Addgene_57566)
