[The description below was written by a language model from this plasmid's Addgene catalogue record and pLannotate feature annotations shown in this document.]
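Description:
dEos-Mito-3 is a mammalian expression plasmid that targets the green-to-red photoconvertible fluorescent protein dEos to mitochondria. The backbone has the layout of a standard CMV-driven fluorescent-protein fusion vector. A high-copy ColE1/pUC-type origin supports propagation in E. coli, and an f1 origin is also present. A single NeoR/KanR (Tn5 aminoglycoside phosphotransferase) gene sits behind tandem bacterial (bla-type) and SV40 early promoters and ends in an HSV TK polyadenylation signal. This arrangement gives kanamycin resistance in bacteria and G418 selection in mammalian cells. The short ble, bGH poly(A) and SV40 large T antigen matches in the feature table are fragments, most likely residual or flanking backbone sequence rather than functional parts.

The expression cassette uses the human CMV immediate-early enhancer and promoter. It drives an open reading frame that begins with the mitochondrial presequence of human cytochrome c oxidase subunit VIII (COX8A), followed after a short linker by the Eos coding sequence, which is annotated as d2EosFP from Lobophyllia hemprichii. An SV40 poly(A) signal terminates the transcript. The N-terminal presequence directs import of the fusion into the mitochondrial matrix, so the fluorescent protein labels mitochondria. The recorded spectra are 505/516 nm excitation/emission for the green state and 569/581 nm for the red, photoconverted state.

The construct is suited to live-cell imaging of mitochondrial morphology and dynamics. It also allows optical highlighting or tracking of selected mitochondria by photoconversion, and photoconvertible proteins of this kind are used in localization-based super-resolution microscopy. The sequence record is described as a partial NGS result of about 4.7 kb, so the feature table may not cover the whole plasmid.
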