Features (pLannotate 1.2.2; 14 found; start..end, strand, type, name):
     52..355     +  enhancer       CMV enhancer: human cytomegalovirus immediate early enhancer
    356..559     +  promoter       CMV promoter: human cytomegalovirus (CMV) immediate early promoter
    588..662     +  CDS            COX8 presequence: mitochondrial presequence of human cytochrome c oxidase subunit VIII (Rizutto et al., 1989)
    684..1361    +  CDS            d2EosFP: d2EosFP is a photoconvertible red fluorescent protein published in 2004, derived from Lobophyllia hemprichii.
   1380..1463    +  CDS            large T antigen (fragment): large T antigen from SV40 (simian virus 40)
   1486..1607    +  polyA_signal   SV40 poly(A) signal: SV40 polyadenylation signal
   1641..2069    -  rep_origin     f1 ori (sequence partly withheld): f1 bacteriophage origin of replication; arrow indicates direction of (+) strand synthesis
   2096..2200    +  promoter       AmpR promoter: bla
   2202..2559    +  promoter       SV40 promoter: SV40 enhancer and early promoter
   2594..3388    +  CDS            NeoR/KanR: aminoglycoside phosphotransferase from Tn5; aph(3')-II (or nptII); confers resistance to neomycin, kanamycin, and G418 (Geneticin®)
   3409..3561    +  CDS            ble (fragment): BLE_KLEPN - Experimental evidence at protein level: Swiss-Prot protein existence level 1. Binding protein with a strong affinity to the bleomycin family of antibiotics. Binds to CL990; an antimitotic-antibiotic compound. From Klebsiella pneumoniae.
   3620..3667    +  polyA_signal   HSV TK poly(A) signal: herpes simplex virus thymidine kinase polyadenylation signal (Cole and Stacy, 1985)
   3758..3774    -  polyA_signal   bGH poly(A) signal (fragment): bovine growth hormone polyadenylation signal
   3996..4584    +  rep_origin     ori: high-copy-number ColE1/pMB1/pBR322/pUC origin of replication
>Addgene plasmid #57566 | dEos-Mito-3 | addgene full sequence | sequence record 210878 | Addgene Partial NGS Result
ATAGTAATCAATTACGGGGTCATTAGTTCATAGCCCATATATGGAGTTCCGCGTTACATAACTTACGGTA
AATGGCCCGCCTGGCTGACCGCCCAACGACCCCCGCCCATTGACGTCAATAATGACGTATGTTCCCATAG
TAACGCCAATAGGGACTTTCCATTGACGTCAATGGGTGGAGTATTTACGGTAAACTGCCCACTTGGCAGT
ACATCAAGTGTATCATATGCCAAGTACGCCCCCTATTGACGTCAATGACGGTAAATGGCCCGCCTGGCAT
TATGCCCAGTACATGACCTTATGGGACTTTCCTACTTGGCAGTACATCTACGTATTAGTCATCGCTATTA
CCATGGTGATGCGGTTTTGGCAGTACATCAATGGGCGTGGATAGCGGTTTGACTCACGGGGATTTCCAAG
TCTCCACCCCATTGACGTCAATGGGAGTTTGTTTTGGCACCAAAATCAACGGGACTTTCCAAAATGTCGT
AACAACTCCGCCCCATTGACGCAAATGGGCGGTAGGCGTGTACGGTGGGAGGTCTATATAAGCAGAGCTG
GTTTAGTGAACCGTCAGATCCGCTAGCATGTCCGTCCTGACGCCGCTGCTGCTGCGGGGCTTGACAGGCT
CGGCCCGGCGGCTCCCAGTGCCGCGCGCCAAGATCCATTCGTTGGGGGATCCAATGAGTGCGATTAAGCC
AGACATGAAGATCAACCTCCGTATGGAAGGCAACGTAAACGGGCACCACTTTGTGATCGACGGAGATGGT
ACAGGCAAGCCTTTTGAGGGAAAACAGAGTATGGATCTTGAAGTCAAAGAGGGCGGACCTCTGCCTTTTG
CCTTTGATATCCTGACCACTGCATTCCATTACGGCAACAGGGTATTCGCCGAATATCCAGACCACATACA
AGACTATTTTAAGCAGTCGTTTCCTAAGGGGTATTCGTGGGAACGAAGCTTGACTTTCGAAGACGGGGGC
ATTTGCATTGCCAGAAACGACATAACAATGGAAGGGGACACTTTCTATAATAAAGTTCGATTTCACGGTG
TAAACTTTCCCGCCAATGGTCCAGTTATGCAGAAGAAGACGCTGAAATGGGAGCCCTCCACTGAGAAAAT
GTATGTGCGTGATGGAGTGCTGACGGGTGATATTCACATGGCTTTGTTGCTTGAAGGAAATGCCCATTAC
CGATGTGACTTCAGAACTACTTACAAAGCTAAGGAGAAGGGTGTCAAGTTACCAGGCTACCACTTTGTGG
ACCACTGCATTGAGATTTTAAGCCATGACAAAGATTACAACAAGGTTAAGCTGTATGAGCATGCTGTTGC
TCATTCTGGATTGCCTGACAATGCCAGACGATAAGCGGCCGCGACTCTAGATCATAATCAGCCATACCAC
ATTTGTAGAGGTTTTACTTGCTTTAAAAAACCTCCCACACCTCCCCCTGAACCTGAAACATAAAATGAAT
GCAATTGTTGTTGTTAACTTGTTTATTGCAGCTTATAATGGTTACAAATAAAGCAATAGCATCACAAATT
TCACAAATAAAGCATTTTTTTCACTGCATTCTAGTTGTGGTTTGTCCAAACTCATCAATGTATCTTAAGG
CGTAAATTGTAAGCGTTAATATTTTGTTAAAATTCGCGTTAAATTTTTGTTAAATCAGCTCATTTTTTAA
CCAATAGGCCGAAATCGGCAAAATCCCTTATAAATCAAAAGAATAGACCGAGATAGGGT
[37 nt withheld, positions 1740-1776]
AAAGAACGTGGACTCCAACGTCAAAGG
[49 nt withheld, positions 1804-1852]
T
[91 nt withheld, positions 1854-1944]
G
[124 nt withheld, positions 1946-2069]
CAGGTGGCACTTTTCGGGGAAATGTGCGCGGAACCCCTATTTGTTTATTTTTCTAAATACATTCAAATAT
GTATCCGCTCATGAGACAATAACCCTGATAAATGCTTCAATAATATTGAAAAAGGAAGAGTCCTGAGGCG
GAAAGAACCAGCTGTGGAATGTGTGTCAGTTAGGGTGTGGAAAGTCCCCAGGCTCCCCAGCAGGCAGAAG
TATGCAAAGCATGCATCTCAATTAGTCAGCAACCAGGTGTGGAAAGTCCCCAGGCTCCCCAGCAGGCAGA
AGTATGCAAAGCATGCATCTCAATTAGTCAGCAACCATAGTCCCGCCCCTAACTCCGCCCATCCCGCCCC
TAACTCCGCCCAGTTCCGCCCATTCTCCGCCCCATGGCTGACTAATTTTTTTTATTTATGCAGAGGCCGA
GGCCGCCTCGGCCTCTGAGCTATTCCAGAAGTAGTGAGGAGGCTTTTTTGGAGGCCTAGGCTTTTGCAAA
GATCGATCAAGAGACAGGATGAGGATCGTTTCGCATGATTGAACAAGATGGATTGCACGCAGGTTCTCCG
GCCGCTTGGGTGGAGAGGCTATTCGGCTATGACTGGGCACAACAGACAATCGGCTGCTCTGATGCCGCCG
TGTTCCGGCTGTCAGCGCAGGGGCGCCCGGTTCTTTTTGTCAAGACCGACCTGTCCGGTGCCCTGAATGA
ACTGCAAGACGAGGCAGCGCGGCTATCGTGGCTGGCCACGACGGGCGTTCCTTGCGCAGCTGTGCTCGAC
GTTGTCACTGAAGCGGGAAGGGACTGGCTGCTATTGGGCGAAGTGCCGGGGCAGGATCTCCTGTCATCTC
ACCTTGCTCCTGCCGAGAAAGTATCCATCATGGCTGATGCAATGCGGCGGCTGCATACGCTTGATCCGGC
TACCTGCCCATTCGACCACCAAGCGAAACATCGCATCGAGCGAGCACGTACTCGGATGGAAGCCGGTCTT
GTCGATCAGGATGATCTGGACGAAGAGCATCAGGGGCTCGCGCCAGCCGAACTGTTCGCCAGGCTCAAGG
CGAGCATGCCCGACGGCGAGGATCTCGTCGTGACCCATGGCGATGCCTGCTTGCCGAATATCATGGTGGA
AAATGGCCGCTTTTCTGGATTCATCGACTGTGGCCGGCTGGGTGTGGCGGACCGCTATCAGGACATAGCG
TTGGCTACCCGTGATATTGCTGAAGAGCTTGGCGGCGAATGGGCTGACCGCTTCCTCGTGCTTTACGGTA
TCGCCGCTCCCGATTCGCAGCGCATCGCCTTCTATCGCCTTCTTGACGAGTTCTTCTGAGCGGGACTCTG
GGGTTCGAAATGACCGACCAAGCGACGCCCAACCTGCCATCACGAGATTTCGATTCCACCGCCGCCTTCT
ATGAAAGGTTGGGCTTCGGAATCGTTTTCCGGGACGCCGGCTGGATGATCCTCCAGCGCGGGGATCTCAT
GCTGGAGTTCTTCGCCCACCCTAGGGGGAGGCTAACTGAAACACGGAAGGAGACAATACCGGAAGGAACC
CGCGCTATGACGGCAATAAAAAGACAGAATAAAACGCACGGTGTTGGGTCGTTTGTTCATAAACGCGGGG
TTCGGTCCCAGGGCTGGCACTCTGTCGATACCCCACCGAGACCCCATTGGGGCCAATACGCCCGCGTTTC
TTCCTTTTCCCCACCCCACCCCCCAAGTTCGGGTGAAGGCCCAGGGCTCGCAGCCAACGTCGGGGCGGCA
GGCCCTGCCATAGCCTCAGGTTACTCATATATACTTTAGATTGATTTAAAACTTCATTTTTAATTTAAAA
GGATCTAGGTGAAGATCCTTTTTGATAATCTCATGACCAAAATCCCTTAACGTGAGTTTTCGTTCCACTG
AGCGTCAGACCCCGTAGAAAAGATCAAAGGATCTTCTTGAGATCCTTTTTTTCTGCGCGTAATCTGCTGC
TTGCAAACAAAAAAACCACCGCTACCAGCGGTGGTTTGTTTGCCGGATCAAGAGCTACCAACTCTTTTTC
CGAAGGTAACTGGCTTCAGCAGAGCGCAGATACCAAATACTGTTCTTCTAGTGTAGCCGTAGTTAGGCCA
CCACTTCAAGAACTCTGTAGCACCGCCTACATACCTCGCTCTGCTAATCCTGTTACCAGTGGCTGCTGCC
AGTGGCGATAAGTCGTGTCTTACCGGGTTGGACTCAAGACGATAGTTACCGGATAAGGCGCAGCGGTCGG
GCTGAACGGGGGGTTCGTGCACACAGCCCAGCTTGGAGCGAACGACCTACACCGAACTGAGATACCTACA
GCGTGAGCTATGAGAAAGCGCCACGCTTCCCGAAGGGAGAAAGGCGGACAGGTATCCGGTAAGCGGCAGG
GTCGGAACAGGAGAGCGCACGAGGGAGCTTCCAGGGGGAAACGCCTGGTATCTTTATAGTCCTGTCGGGT
TTCGCCACCTCTGACTTGAGCGTCGATTTTTGTGATGCTCGTCAGGGGGGCGGAGCCTATGGAAAAACGC
CAGCAACGCGGCCTTTTTACGGTTCCTGGCCTTTTGCTGGCCTTTTGCTCACATGTTCTTTCCTGCGTTA
TCCCCTGATTCTGTGGATAACCGTATTACCGCCATGCATTAGTTATTA
