>Addgene plasmid #57566 | dEos-Mito-3 | depositor partial sequence | sequence record 88712 | insert sequence
TTGACTCACGGGGATTTCCAAGTCTCCACCCCATTGACGTCAATGGGAGTTGTTTGGCACCAAAATCAAC
GGGACTTTCCAAAATGTCGTAACAACTCCGCCCCATTGACGCAAATGGGCGGTAGGCGTGTACGGTGGGA
GGTCTATATAAGCAGAGCTGGTTTAGTGAACCGTCAGATCCGCTAGCATGTCCGTCCTGACGCCGCTGCT
GCTGCGGGGCTTGACAGGCTCGGCCCGGCGGCTCCCAGTGCCGCGCGCCAAGATCCATTCGTTGGGGGAT
CCAATGAGTGCGATTAAGCCAGACATGAAGATCAACCTCCGTATGGAAGGCAACGTAAACGGGCACCACT
TTGTGATCGACGGAGATGGTACAGGCAAGCCTTTTGAGGGAAAACAGAGTATGGATCTTGAAGTCAAAGA
GGGCGGACCTCTGCCTTTTGCCTTTGATATCCTGACCACTGCATTCCATTACGGCAACAGGGTATTCGCC
GAATATCCAGACCACATACAAGACTATTTTAAGCAGTCGTTTCCTAAGGGGTATTCGTGGGAACGAAGCT
TGACTTTCGAAGACGGGGGCATTTGCATTGCCAGAAACGACATAACAATGGAAGGGGACACTTTCTATAA
TAAAGTTCGATTTCACGGTGTAAACTTTCCCGCCAATGGTCCAGTTATGCAGAAGAAGACGCTGAAATGG
GAGCCCTCCACTGAGAAAATGTATGTGCGTGATGGAGTGCTGACGGGTGATATTCACATGGCTTTGTTGC
TTGAAGGAAATGCCCATTACCGATGTGACTTCAGAACTACTTACAAAGCTAAGGAGAAGGGTGTCAAGTT
ACCAGGCTACCACTTTGTGGACCACTGCATTGAGATTTTAAGCCATGACAAAGATTACAACAAGGTTAAG
CTGTATGAGCATGCTGTTGCTCATTCTGGATTGCCTGACAATGCCAGACGATAAGCGGCCGCGACTCTAG
ATCATAATCAGCATACCACATTTGTAGAGGTTTACTTGCTTAAAAACCTCCACACCTCCCCCTGACCTGA
ACATAAATGATGCATTGTGTGTACTTGTTATGCACTATATGGTACAATAAGCATACATCACAATTCA
